Addgene plasmid #86349: PX458_NFIL3_2
Purpose: Encodes gRNA for 3' target of human NFIL3
Depositing lab: Eric Mendenhall & Richard M. Myers. Depositing organization: University of Alabama in Huntsville. Publication: CETCh-seq: CRISPR epitope tagging ChIP-seq of DNA-binding proteins. Savic D, Partridge EC, Newberry KM, Smith SB, Meadows SK, Roberts BS, Mackiewicz M, Mendenhall EM, Myers RM. Genome Res. 2015 Sep 9. 10.1101/gr.193540.115 PubMed 26355004.
Backbone
  Vector backbone: PX458
  Vector type: CRISPR
Growth in bacteria
  Bacterial resistance: Ampicillin, 100 μg/mL
  Growth temperature: 37°C
  Growth strain: DH5alpha
  Copy number: High Copy
Gene/Insert
  Gene/Insert name: gRNA against NFIL3
  gRNA/shRNA sequence: GAATTACTACTGAGTAAGAGC
  Species: H. sapiens (human)
  Entrez Gene: NFIL3 (a.k.a. E4BP4, IL3BP1, NF-IL3A, NFIL3A)
  Cloning method: Gibson Cloning
  Sequencing primers: 5′ pBR322ori-F
Terms and licenses: Academic/Nonprofit Terms; Industry Terms: Not Available to Industry
Depositor comments: Note: This plasmid is part of the Mendenhall and Meyers CRISPR-based Tagging system to add a tag (currently using FLAG) to endogenous proteins. Please see https://www.addgene.org/crispr/tagging/ for more details.
How to cite: PX458_NFIL3_2 was a gift from Eric Mendenhall & Richard M. Myers (Addgene plasmid # 86349 ; http://n2t.net/addgene:86349 ; RRID:Addgene_86349)
