[The description below was written by a language model from this plasmid's Addgene catalogue record and pLannotate feature annotations shown in this document.]
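Description:
PX458_NFIL3_2 is a mammalian CRISPR/Cas9 expression plasmid built on the PX458 backbone that delivers both a single guide RNA and the nuclease from one vector. It is propagated in E. coli as a high-copy plasmid through a ColE1/pUC-type origin and selected with ampicillin via the β-lactamase gene. The backbone also carries an M13/f1-type phage origin, a single annotated AAV2 inverted terminal repeat, and short bom and rop fragments, which are backbone remnants rather than functional parts of the payload.

The guide cassette uses the human U6 RNA polymerase III promoter to transcribe a spacer directed against the 3' end of the human NFIL3 gene (also known as E4BP4), fused to the Streptococcus pyogenes gRNA scaffold. A second, partial scaffold fragment is annotated just downstream. The spacer was introduced by Gibson cloning. A separate Pol II unit, made of the CMV enhancer, chicken β-actin promoter and a hybrid intron, drives S. pyogenes Cas9. The annotation tool splits Cas9 into adjacent N- and C-terminal segments, but they abut to form one continuous coding region, followed by a nucleoplasmin nuclear localization signal. EGFP lies downstream in the same transcription unit, which ends at a bovine growth hormone polyadenylation signal. The short linker between Cas9 and EGFP is not annotated in the feature table. EGFP allows transfected cells to be identified or sorted.

According to the record, the plasmid belongs to a CRISPR-based epitope tagging system (CETCh-seq). In this system, cutting near the 3' end of an endogenous gene supports insertion of a tag, currently FLAG, so the native DNA-binding protein can be profiled by ChIP-seq. The donor template carrying the tag is not part of this construct.
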