Features (pLannotate 1.2.2; 19 found; start..end, strand, type, name):
     17..257     +  promoter       U6 promoter: RNA polymerase III promoter for human U6 snRNA
    287..362     +  misc_RNA       gRNA scaffold: guide RNA scaffold for the Streptococcus pyogenes CRISPR/Cas9 system
    369..412     +  misc_RNA       gRNA scaffold (fragment): guide RNA scaffold for the Streptococcus pyogenes CRISPR/Cas9 system
    459..744     +  enhancer       CMV enhancer: human cytomegalovirus immediate early enhancer; contains an 18-bp deletion relative to the standard CMV enhancer
    746..1023    +  promoter       chicken β-actin promoter: No description available
   1024..1252    +  intron         hybrid intron: hybrid between chicken β-actin (CBA) and minute virus of mice (MMV) introns (Gray et al., 2011)
   1390..2991    +  CDS            Cas9(N): N-terminal portion of Streptococcus pyogenes Cas9 (Zetsche et al., 2015)
   2992..5490    +  CDS            Cas9(C): C-terminal portion of Streptococcus pyogenes Cas9 (Zetsche et al., 2015)
   5491..5538    +  CDS            nucleoplasmin NLS: bipartite nuclear localization signal from nucleoplasmin
   5608..6321    +  CDS            EGFP: EGFP is a basic (constitutively fluorescent) green fluorescent protein published in 1996, derived from Aequorea victoria. It is reported to be a rapidly-maturing weak dimer with moderate acid sensitivity.
   6355..6466    +  polyA_signal   bGH poly(A) signal: bovine growth hormone polyadenylation signal
   6571..6711    +  repeat_region  AAV2 ITR: inverted terminal repeat of adeno-associated virus serotype 2 inverted
   6716..6767    -  misc_feature   bom (fragment): basis of mobility region from pBR322
   6786..7166    +  rep_origin     M13 ori (sequence partly withheld): M13 bacteriophage origin of replication; arrow indicates direction of (+) strand synthesis
   7242..7291    -  misc_feature   bom (fragment): basis of mobility region from pBR322
   7393..7428    -  CDS            rop (fragment): Rop protein, which maintains plasmids at low copy number; rop
   7523..7627    +  promoter       AmpR promoter: bla
   7628..8488    +  CDS            AmpR: β-lactamase; bla; confers resistance to ampicillin, carbenicillin, and related antibiotics
   8659..9247    +  rep_origin     ori: high-copy-number ColE1/pMB1/pBR322/pUC origin of replication
>Addgene plasmid #86349 | PX458_NFIL3_2 | depositor full sequence | sequence record 168230 | Full Sequence
TTTTGCTCACATGTNNGAGGGCCTATTTCCCATGATTCCTTCATATTTGCATATACGATACAAGGCTGTT
AGAGAGATAATTGGAATTAATTTGACTGTAAACACAAAGATATTAGTACAAAATACGTGACGTAGAAAGT
AATAATTTCTTGGGTAGTTTGCAGTTTTAAAATTATGTTTTAAAATGGACTATCATATGCTTACCGTAAC
TTGAAAGTATTTCGATTTCTTGGCTTTATATATCTTGTGGAAAGGACGAAACACCGAATTACTACTGAGT
AAGAGCGTTTTAGAGCTAGAAATAGCAAGTTAAAATAAGGCTAGTCCGTTATCAACTTGAAAAAGTGGCA
CCGAGTCGGTGCTTTTTTGTTTTAGAGCTAGAAATAGCAAGTTAAAATAAGGCTAGTCCGTTTTTAGCGC
GTGCGCCAATTCTGCAGACAAATGGCTCTAGAGGTACCCGTTACATAACTTACGGTAAATGGCCCGCCTG
GCTGACCGCCCAACGACCCCCGCCCATTGACGTCAATAGTAACGCCAATAGGGACTTTCCATTGACGTCA
ATGGGTGGAGTATTTACGGTAAACTGCCCACTTGGCAGTACATCAAGTGTATCATATGCCAAGTACGCCC
CCTATTGACGTCAATGACGGTAAATGGCCCGCCTGGCATTGTGCCCAGTACATGACCTTATGGGACTTTC
CTACTTGGCAGTACATCTACGTATTAGTCATCGCTATTACCATGGTCGAGGTGAGCCCCACGTTCTGCTT
CACTCTCCCCATCTCCCCCCCCTCCCCACCCCCAATTTTGTATTTATTTATTTTTTAATTATTTTGTGCA
GCGATGGGGGCGGGGGGGGGGGGGGGGCGCGCGCCAGGCGGGGCGGGGCGGGGCGAGGGGCGGGGCGGGG
CGAGGCGGAGAGGTGCGGCGGCAGCCAATCAGAGCGGCGCGCTCCGAAAGTTTCCTTTTATGGCGAGGCG
GCGGCGGCGGCGGCCCTATAAAAAGCGAAGCGCGCGGCGGGCGGGAGTCGCTGCGACGCTGCCTTCGCCC
CGTGCCCCGCTCCGCCGCCGCCTCGCGCCGCCCGCCCCGGCTCTGACTGACCGCGTTACTCCCACAGGTG
AGCGGGCGGGACGGCCCTTCTCCTCCGGGCTGTAATTAGCTGAGCAAGAGGTAAGGGTTTAAGGGATGGT
TGGTTGGTGGGGTATTAATGTTTAATTACCTGGAGCACCTGCCTGAAATCACTTTTTTTCAGGTTGGACC
GGTGCCACCATGGACTATAAGGACCACGACGGAGACTACAAGGATCATGATATTGATTACAAAGACGATG
ACGATAAGATGGCCCCAAAGAAGAAGCGGAAGGTCGGTATCCACGGAGTCCCAGCAGCCGACAAGAAGTA
CAGCATCGGCCTGGACATCGGCACCAACTCTGTGGGCTGGGCCGTGATCACCGACGAGTACAAGGTGCCC
AGCAAGAAATTCAAGGTGCTGGGCAACACCGACCGGCACAGCATCAAGAAGAACCTGATCGGAGCCCTGC
TGTTCGACAGCGGCGAAACAGCCGAGGCCACCCGGCTGAAGAGAACCGCCAGAAGAAGATACACCAGACG
GAAGAACCGGATCTGCTATCTGCAAGAGATCTTCAGCAACGAGATGGCCAAGGTGGACGACAGCTTCTTC
CACAGACTGGAAGAGTCCTTCCTGGTGGAAGAGGATAAGAAGCACGAGCGGCACCCCATCTTCGGCAACA
TCGTGGACGAGGTGGCCTACCACGAGAAGTACCCCACCATCTACCACCTGAGAAAGAAACTGGTGGACAG
CACCGACAAGGCCGACCTGCGGCTGATCTATCTGGCCCTGGCCCACATGATCAAGTTCCGGGGCCACTTC
CTGATCGAGGGCGACCTGAACCCCGACAACAGCGACGTGGACAAGCTGTTCATCCAGCTGGTGCAGACCT
ACAACCAGCTGTTCGAGGAAAACCCCATCAACGCCAGCGGCGTGGACGCCAAGGCCATCCTGTCTGCCAG
ACTGAGCAAGAGCAGACGGCTGGAAAATCTGATCGCCCAGCTGCCCGGCGAGAAGAAGAATGGCCTGTTC
GGAAACCTGATTGCCCTGAGCCTGGGCCTGACCCCCAACTTCAAGAGCAACTTCGACCTGGCCGAGGATG
CCAAACTGCAGCTGAGCAAGGACACCTACGACGACGACCTGGACAACCTGCTGGCCCAGATCGGCGACCA
GTACGCCGACCTGTTTCTGGCCGCCAAGAACCTGTCCGACGCCATCCTGCTGAGCGACATCCTGAGAGTG
AACACCGAGATCACCAAGGCCCCCCTGAGCGCCTCTATGATCAAGAGATACGACGAGCACCACCAGGACC
TGACCCTGCTGAAAGCTCTCGTGCGGCAGCAGCTGCCTGAGAAGTACAAAGAGATTTTCTTCGACCAGAG
CAAGAACGGCTACGCCGGCTACATTGACGGCGGAGCCAGCCAGGAAGAGTTCTACAAGTTCATCAAGCCC
ATCCTGGAAAAGATGGACGGCACCGAGGAACTGCTCGTGAAGCTGAACAGAGAGGACCTGCTGCGGAAGC
AGCGGACCTTCGACAACGGCAGCATCCCCCACCAGATCCACCTGGGAGAGCTGCACGCCATTCTGCGGCG
GCAGGAAGATTTTTACCCATTCCTGAAGGACAACCGGGAAAAGATCGAGAAGATCCTGACCTTCCGCATC
CCCTACTACGTGGGCCCTCTGGCCAGGGGAAACAGCAGATTCGCCTGGATGACCAGAAAGAGCGAGGAAA
CCATCACCCCCTGGAACTTCGAGGAAGTGGTGGACAAGGGCGCTTCCGCCCAGAGCTTCATCGAGCGGAT
GACCAACTTCGATAAGAACCTGCCCAACGAGAAGGTGCTGCCCAAGCACAGCCTGCTGTACGAGTACTTC
ACCGTGTATAACGAGCTGACCAAAGTGAAATACGTGACCGAGGGAATGAGAAAGCCCGCCTTCCTGAGCG
GCGAGCAGAAAAAGGCCATCGTGGACCTGCTGTTCAAGACCAACCGGAAAGTGACCGTGAAGCAGCTGAA
AGAGGACTACTTCAAGAAAATCGAGTGCTTCGACTCCGTGGAAATCTCCGGCGTGGAAGATCGGTTCAAC
GCCTCCCTGGGCACATACCACGATCTGCTGAAAATTATCAAGGACAAGGACTTCCTGGACAATGAGGAAA
ACGAGGACATTCTGGAAGATATCGTGCTGACCCTGACACTGTTTGAGGACAGAGAGATGATCGAGGAACG
GCTGAAAACCTATGCCCACCTGTTCGACGACAAAGTGATGAAGCAGCTGAAGCGGCGGAGATACACCGGC
TGGGGCAGGCTGAGCCGGAAGCTGATCAACGGCATCCGGGACAAGCAGTCCGGCAAGACAATCCTGGATT
TCCTGAAGTCCGACGGCTTCGCCAACAGAAACTTCATGCAGCTGATCCACGACGACAGCCTGACCTTTAA
AGAGGACATCCAGAAAGCCCAGGTGTCCGGCCAGGGCGATAGCCTGCACGAGCACATTGCCAATCTGGCC
GGCAGCCCCGCCATTAAGAAGGGCATCCTGCAGACAGTGAAGGTGGTGGACGAGCTCGTGAAAGTGATGG
GCCGGCACAAGCCCGAGAACATCGTGATCGAAATGGCCAGAGAGAACCAGACCACCCAGAAGGGACAGAA
GAACAGCCGCGAGAGAATGAAGCGGATCGAAGAGGGCATCAAAGAGCTGGGCAGCCAGATCCTGAAAGAA
CACCCCGTGGAAAACACCCAGCTGCAGAACGAGAAGCTGTACCTGTACTACCTGCAGAATGGGCGGGATA
TGTACGTGGACCAGGAACTGGACATCAACCGGCTGTCCGACTACGATGTGGACCATATCGTGCCTCAGAG
CTTTCTGAAGGACGACTCCATCGACAACAAGGTGCTGACCAGAAGCGACAAGAACCGGGGCAAGAGCGAC
AACGTGCCCTCCGAAGAGGTCGTGAAGAAGATGAAGAACTACTGGCGGCAGCTGCTGAACGCCAAGCTGA
TTACCCAGAGAAAGTTCGACAATCTGACCAAGGCCGAGAGAGGCGGCCTGAGCGAACTGGATAAGGCCGG
CTTCATCAAGAGACAGCTGGTGGAAACCCGGCAGATCACAAAGCACGTGGCACAGATCCTGGACTCCCGG
ATGAACACTAAGTACGACGAGAATGACAAGCTGATCCGGGAAGTGAAAGTGATCACCCTGAAGTCCAAGC
TGGTGTCCGATTTCCGGAAGGATTTCCAGTTTTACAAAGTGCGCGAGATCAACAACTACCACCACGCCCA
CGACGCCTACCTGAACGCCGTCGTGGGAACCGCCCTGATCAAAAAGTACCCTAAGCTGGAAAGCGAGTTC
GTGTACGGCGACTACAAGGTGTACGACGTGCGGAAGATGATCGCCAAGAGCGAGCAGGAAATCGGCAAGG
CTACCGCCAAGTACTTCTTCTACAGCAACATCATGAACTTTTTCAAGACCGAGATTACCCTGGCCAACGG
CGAGATCCGGAAGCGGCCTCTGATCGAGACAAACGGCGAAACCGGGGAGATCGTGTGGGATAAGGGCCGG
GATTTTGCCACCGTGCGGAAAGTGCTGAGCATGCCCCAAGTGAATATCGTGAAAAAGACCGAGGTGCAGA
CAGGCGGCTTCAGCAAAGAGTCTATCCTGCCCAAGAGGAACAGCGATAAGCTGATCGCCAGAAAGAAGGA
CTGGGACCCTAAGAAGTACGGCGGCTTCGACAGCCCCACCGTGGCCTATTCTGTGCTGGTGGTGGCCAAA
GTGGAAAAGGGCAAGTCCAAGAAACTGAAGAGTGTGAAAGAGCTGCTGGGGATCACCATCATGGAAAGAA
GCAGCTTCGAGAAGAATCCCATCGACTTTCTGGAAGCCAAGGGCTACAAAGAAGTGAAAAAGGACCTGAT
CATCAAGCTGCCTAAGTACTCCCTGTTCGAGCTGGAAAACGGCCGGAAGAGAATGCTGGCCTCTGCCGGC
GAACTGCAGAAGGGAAACGAACTGGCCCTGCCCTCCAAATATGTGAACTTCCTGTACCTGGCCAGCCACT
ATGAGAAGCTGAAGGGCTCCCCCGAGGATAATGAGCAGAAACAGCTGTTTGTGGAACAGCACAAGCACTA
CCTGGACGAGATCATCGAGCAGATCAGCGAGTTCTCCAAGAGAGTGATCCTGGCCGACGCTAATCTGGAC
AAAGTGCTGTCCGCCTACAACAAGCACCGGGATAAGCCCATCAGAGAGCAGGCCGAGAATATCATCCACC
TGTTTACCCTGACCAATCTGGGAGCCCCTGCCGCCTTCAAGTACTTTGACACCACCATCGACCGGAAGAG
GTACACCAGCACCAAAGAGGTGCTGGACGCCACCCTGATCCACCAGAGCATCACCGGCCTGTACGAGACA
CGGATCGACCTGTCTCAGCTGGGAGGCGACAAAAGGCCGGCGGCCACGAAAAAGGCCGGCCAGGCAAAAA
AGAAAAAGGAATTCGGCAGTGGAGAGGGCAGAGGAAGTCTGCTAACATGCGGTGACGTCGAGGAGAATCC
TGGCCCAGTGAGCAAGGGCGAGGAGCTGTTCACCGGGGTGGTGCCCATCCTGGTCGAGCTGGACGGCGAC
GTAAACGGCCACAAGTTCAGCGTGTCCGGCGAGGGCGAGGGCGATGCCACCTACGGCAAGCTGACCCTGA
AGTTCATCTGCACCACCGGCAAGCTGCCCGTGCCCTGGCCCACCCTCGTGACCACCCTGACCTACGGCGT
GCAGTGCTTCAGCCGCTACCCCGACCACATGAAGCAGCACGACTTCTTCAAGTCCGCCATGCCCGAAGGC
TACGTCCAGGAGCGCACCATCTTCTTCAAGGACGACGGCAACTACAAGACCCGCGCCGAGGTGAAGTTCG
AGGGCGACACCCTGGTGAACCGCATCGAGCTGAAGGGCATCGACTTCAAGGAGGACGGCAACATCCTGGG
GCACAAGCTGGAGTACAACTACAACAGCCACAACGTCTATATCATGGCCGACAAGCAGAAGAACGGCATC
AAGGTGAACTTCAAGATCCGCCACAACATCGAGGACGGCAGCGTGCAGCTCGCCGACCACTACCAGCAGA
ACACCCCCATCGGCGACGGCCCCGTGCTGCTGCCCGACAACCACTACCTGAGCACCCAGTCCGCCCTGAG
CAAAGACCCCAACGAGAAGCGCGATCACATGGTCCTGCTGGAGTTCGTGACCGCCGCCGGGATCACTCTC
GGCATGGACGAGCTGTACAAGGAATTCTAACTAGAGCTCGCTGATCAGCCTCGACTGTGCCTTCTAGTTG
CCAGCCATCTGTTGTTTGCCCCTCCCCCGTGCCTTCCTTGACCCTGGAAGGTGCCACTCCCACTGTCCTT
TCCTAATAAAATGAGGAAATTGCATCGCATTGTCTGAGTAGGTGTCATTCTATTCTGGGGGGTGGGGTGG
GGCAGGACAGCAAGGGGGAGGATTGGGAAGAGAATAGCAGGCATGCTGGGGAGCGGCCGCAGGAACCCCT
AGTGATGGAGTTGGCCACTCCCTCTCTGCGCGCTCGCTCGCTCACTGAGGCCGGGCGACCAAAGGTCGCC
CGACGCCCGGGCTTTGCCCGGGCGGCCTCAGTGAGCGAGCGAGCGCGCAGCTGCCTGCAGGGGCGCCTGA
TGCGGTATTTTCTCCTTACGCATCTGTGCGGTATTTCACACCGCATA
[142 nt withheld, positions 6768-6909]
C
[141 nt withheld, positions 6911-7051]
CCTTTGACGTTGGAGTCCACGTTCTTT
[37 nt withheld, positions 7079-7115]
ACCCTATCTCGGGCTATTCTTTTGATTTATAAGGGATTTTGCCGATTTCGGCCTATTGGTTAAAAAATGA
GCTGATTTAACAAAAATTTAACGCGAATTTTAACAAAATATTAACGTTTACAATTTTATGGTGCACTCTC
AGTACAATCTGCTCTGATGCCGCATAGTTAAGCCAGCCCCGACACCCGCCAACACCCGCTGACGCGCCCT
GACGGGCTTGTCTGCTCCCGGCATCCGCTTACAGACAAGCTGTGACCGTCTCCGGGAGCTGCATGTGTCA
GAGGTTTTCACCGTCATCACCGAAACGCGCGAGACGAAAGGGCCTCGTGATACGCCTATTTTTATAGGTT
AATGTCATGATAATAATGGTTTCTTAGACGTCAGGTGGCACTTTTCGGGGAAATGTGCGCGGAACCCCTA
TTTGTTTATTTTTCTAAATACATTCAAATATGTATCCGCTCATGAGACAATAACCCTGATAAATGCTTCA
ATAATATTGAAAAAGGAAGAGTATGAGTATTCAACATTTCCGTGTCGCCCTTATTCCCTTTTTTGCGGCA
TTTTGCCTTCCTGTTTTTGCTCACCCAGAAACGCTGGTGAAAGTAAAAGATGCTGAAGATCAGTTGGGTG
CACGAGTGGGTTACATCGAACTGGATCTCAACAGCGGTAAGATCCTTGAGAGTTTTCGCCCCGAAGAACG
TTTTCCAATGATGAGCACTTTTAAAGTTCTGCTATGTGGCGCGGTATTATCCCGTATTGACGCCGGGCAA
GAGCAACTCGGTCGCCGCATACACTATTCTCAGAATGACTTGGTTGAGTACTCACCAGTCACAGAAAAGC
ATCTTACGGATGGCATGACAGTAAGAGAATTATGCAGTGCTGCCATAACCATGAGTGATAACACTGCGGC
CAACTTACTTCTGACAACGATCGGAGGACCGAAGGAGCTAACCGCTTTTTTGCACAACATGGGGGATCAT
GTAACTCGCCTTGATCGTTGGGAACCGGAGCTGAATGAAGCCATACCAAACGACGAGCGTGACACCACGA
TGCCTGTAGCAATGGCAACAACGTTGCGCAAACTATTAACTGGCGAACTACTTACTCTAGCTTCCCGGCA
ACAATTAATAGACTGGATGGAGGCGGATAAAGTTGCAGGACCACTTCTGCGCTCGGCCCTTCCGGCTGGC
TGGTTTATTGCTGATAAATCTGGAGCCGGTGAGCGTGGAAGCCGCGGTATCATTGCAGCACTGGGGCCAG
ATGGTAAGCCCTCCCGTATCGTAGTTATCTACACGACGGGGAGTCAGGCAACTATGGATGAACGAAATAG
ACAGATCGCTGAGATAGGTGCCTCACTGATTAAGCATTGGTAACTGTCAGACCAAGTTTACTCATATATA
CTTTAGATTGATTTAAAACTTCATTTTTAATTTAAAAGGATCTAGGTGAAGATCCTTTTTGATAATCTCA
TGACCAAAATCCCTTAACGTGAGTTTTCGTTCCACTGAGCGTCAGACCCCGTAGAAAAGATCAAAGGATC
TTCTTGAGATCCTTTTTTTCTGCGCGTAATCTGCTGCTTGCAAACAAAAAAACCACCGCTACCAGCGGTG
GTTTGTTTGCCGGATCAAGAGCTACCAACTCTTTTTCCGAAGGTAACTGGCTTCAGCAGAGCGCAGATAC
CAAATACTGTCCTTCTAGTGTAGCCGTAGTTAGGCCACCACTTCAAGAACTCTGTAGCACCGCCTACATA
CCTCGCTCTGCTAATCCTGTTACCAGTGGCTGCTGCCAGTGGCGATAAGTCGTGTCTTACCGGGTTGGAC
TCAAGACGATAGTTACCGGATAAGGCGCAGCGGTCGGGCTGAACGGGGGGTTCGTGCACACAGCCCAGCT
TGGAGCGAACGACCTACACCGAACTGAGATACCTACAGCGTGAGCTATGAGAAAGCGCCACGCTTCCCGA
AGGGAGAAAGGCGGACAGGTATCCGGTAAGCGGCAGGGTCGGAACAGGAGAGCGCACGAGGGAGCTTCCA
GGGGGAAACGCCTGGTATCTTTATAGTCCTGTCGGGTTTCGCCACCTCTGACTTGAGCGTCGATTTTTGT
GATGCTCGTCAGGGGGGCGGAGCCTATGGAAAAACGCCAGCAACGCGGCCTTTTTACGGTTCCTGGCCTT
TTGCTGGCC
