>Addgene plasmid #86349 | PX458_NFIL3_2 | addgene partial sequence | sequence record 170901 | Addgene Partial NGS Result
GACTATAAGGACCACGACGGAGACTACAAGGATCATGATATTGATTACAAAGACGATGACGATAAGATGG
CCCCAAAGAAGAAGCGGAAGGTCGGTATCCACGGAGTCCCAGCAGCCGACAAGAAGTACAGCATCGGCCT
GGACATCGGCACCAACTCTGTGGGCTGGGCCGTGATCACCGACGAGTACAAGGTGCCCAGCAAGAAATTC
AAGGTGCTGGGCAACACCGACCGGCACAGCATCAAGAAGAACCTGATCGGAGCCCTGCTGTTCGACAGCG
GCGAAACAGCCGAGGCCACCCGGCTGAAGAGAACCGCCAGAAGAAGATACACCAGACGGAAGAACCGGAT
CTGCTATCTGCAAGAGATCTTCAGCAACGAGATGGCCAAGGTGGACGACAGCTTCTTCCACAGACTGGAA
GAGTCCTTCCTGGTGGAAGAGGATAAGAAGCACGAGCGGCACCCCATCTTCGGCAACATCGTGGACGAGG
TGGCCTACCACGAGAAGTACCCCACCATCTACCACCTGAGAAAGAAACTGGTGGACAGCACCGACAAGGC
CGACCTGCGGCTGATCTATCTGGCCCTGGCCCACATGATCAAGTTCCGGGGCCACTTCCTGATCGAGGGC
GACCTGAACCCCGACAACAGCGACGTGGACAAGCTGTTCATCCAGCTGGTGCAGACCTACAACCAGCTGT
TCGAGGAAAACCCCATCAACGCCAGCGGCGTGGACGCCAAGGCCATCCTGTCTGCCAGACTGAGCAAGAG
CAGACGGCTGGAAAATCTGATCGCCCAGCTGCCCGGCGAGAAGAAGAATGGCCTGTTCGGAAACCTGATT
GCCCTGAGCCTGGGCCTGACCCCCAACTTCAAGAGCAACTTCGACCTGGCCGAGGATGCCAAACTGCAGC
TGAGCAAGGACACCTACGACGACGACCTGGACAACCTGCTGGCCCAGATCGGCGACCAGTACGCCGACCT
GTTTCTGGCCGCCAAGAACCTGTCCGACGCCATCCTGCTGAGCGACATCCTGAGAGTGAACACCGAGATC
ACCAAGGCCCCCCTGAGCGCCTCTATGATCAAGAGATACGACGAGCACCACCAGGACCTGACCCTGCTGA
AAGCTCTCGTGCGGCAGCAGCTGCCTGAGAAGTACAAAGAGATTTTCTTCGACCAGAGCAAGAACGGCTA
CGCCGGCTACATTGACGGCGGAGCCAGCCAGGAAGAGTTCTACAAGTTCATCAAGCCCATCCTGGAAAAG
ATGGACGGCACCGAGGAACTGCTCGTGAAGCTGAACAGAGAGGACCTGCTGCGGAAGCAGCGGACCTTCG
ACAACGGCAGCATCCCCCACCAGATCCACCTGGGAGAGCTGCACGCCATTCTGCGGCGGCAGGAAGATTT
TTACCCATTCCTGAAGGACAACCGGGAAAAGATCGAGAAGATCCTGACCTTCCGCATCCCCTACTACGTG
GGCCCTCTGGCCAGGGGAAACAGCAGATTCGCCTGGATGACCAGAAAGAGCGAGGAAACCATCACCCCCT
GGAACTTCGAGGAAGTGGTGGACAAGGGCGCTTCCGCCCAGAGCTTCATCGAGCGGATGACCAACTTCGA
TAAGAACCTGCCCAACGAGAAGGTGCTGCCCAAGCACAGCCTGCTGTACGAGTACTTCACCGTGTATAAC
GAGCTGACCAAAGTGAAATACGTGACCGAGGGAATGAGAAAGCCCGCCTTCCTGAGCGGCGAGCAGAAAA
AGGCCATCGTGGACCTGCTGTTCAAGACCAACCGGAAAGTGACCGTGAAGCAGCTGAAAGAGGACTACTT
CAAGAAAATCGAGTGCTTCGACTCCGTGGAAATCTCCGGCGTGGAAGATCGGTTCAACGCCTCCCTGGGC
ACATACCACGATCTGCTGAAAATTATCAAGGACAAGGACTTCCTGGACAATGAGGAAAACGAGGACATTC
TGGAAGATATCGTGCTGACCCTGACACTGTTTGAGGACAGAGAGATGATCGAGGAACGGCTGAAAACCTA
TGCCCACCTGTTCGACGACAAAGTGATGAAGCAGCTGAAGCGGCGGAGATACACCGGCTGGGGCAGGCTG
AGCCGGAAGCTGATCAACGGCATCCGGGACAAGCAGTCCGGCAAGACAATCCTGGATTTCCTGAAGTCCG
ACGGCTTCGCCAACAGAAACTTCATGCAGCTGATCCACGACGACAGCCTGACCTTTAAAGAGGACATCCA
GAAAGCCCAGGTGTCCGGCCAGGGCGATAGCCTGCACGAGCACATTGCCAATCTGGCCGGCAGCCCCGCC
ATTAAGAAGGGCATCCTGCAGACAGTGAAGGTGGTGGACGAGCTCGTGAAAGTGATGGGCCGGCACAAGC
CCGAGAACATCGTGATCGAAATGGCCAGAGAGAACCAGACCACCCAGAAGGGACAGAAGAACAGCCGCGA
GAGAATGAAGCGGATCGAAGAGGGCATCAAAGAGCTGGGCAGCCAGATCCTGAAAGAACACCCCGTGGAA
AACACCCAGCTGCAGAACGAGAAGCTGTACCTGTACTACCTGCAGAATGGGCGGGATATGTACGTGGACC
AGGAACTGGACATCAACCGGCTGTCCGACTACGATGTGGACCATATCGTGCCTCAGAGCTTTCTGAAGGA
CGACTCCATCGACAACAAGGTGCTGACCAGAAGCGACAAGAACCGGGGCAAGAGCGACAACGTGCCCTCC
GAAGAGGTCGTGAAGAAGATGAAGAACTACTGGCGGCAGCTGCTGAACGCCAAGCTGATTACCCAGAGAA
AGTTCGACAATCTGACCAAGGCCGAGAGAGGCGGCCTGAGCGAACTGGATAAGGCCGGCTTCATCAAGAG
ACAGCTGGTGGAAACCCGGCAGATCACAAAGCACGTGGCACAGATCCTGGACTCCCGGATGAACACTAAG
TACGACGAGAATGACAAGCTGATCCGGGAAGTGAAAGTGATCACCCTGAAGTCCAAGCTGGTGTCCGATT
TCCGGAAGGATTTCCAGTTTTACAAAGTGCGCGAGATCAACAACTACCACCACGCCCACGACGCCTACCT
GAACGCCGTCGTGGGAACCGCCCTGATCAAAAAGTACCCTAAGCTGGAAAGCGAGTTCGTGTACGGCGAC
TACAAGGTGTACGACGTGCGGAAGATGATCGCCAAGAGCGAGCAGGAAATCGGCAAGGCTACCGCCAAGT
ACTTCTTCTACAGCAACATCATGAACTTTTTCAAGACCGAGATTACCCTGGCCAACGGCGAGATCCGGAA
GCGGCCTCTGATCGAGACAAACGGCGAAACCGGGGAGATCGTGTGGGATAAGGGCCGGGATTTTGCCACC
GTGCGGAAAGTGCTGAGCATGCCCCAAGTGAATATCGTGAAAAAGACCGAGGTGCAGACAGGCGGCTTCA
GCAAAGAGTCTATCCTGCCCAAGAGGAACAGCGATAAGCTGATCGCCAGAAAGAAGGACTGGGACCCTAA
GAAGTACGGCGGCTTCGACAGCCCCACCGTGGCCTATTCTGTGCTGGTGGTGGCCAAAGTGGAAAAGGGC
AAGTCCAAGAAACTGAAGAGTGTGAAAGAGCTGCTGGGGATCACCATCATGGAAAGAAGCAGCTTCGAGA
AGAATCCCATCGACTTTCTGGAAGCCAAGGGCTACAAAGAAGTGAAAAAGGACCTGATCATCAAGCTGCC
TAAGTACTCCCTGTTCGAGCTGGAAAACGGCCGGAAGAGAATGCTGGCCTCTGCCGGCGAACTGCAGAAG
GGAAACGAACTGGCCCTGCCCTCCAAATATGTGAACTTCCTGTACCTGGCCAGCCACTATGAGAAGCTGA
AGGGCTCCCCCGAGGATAATGAGCAGAAACAGCTGTTTGTGGAACAGCACAAGCACTACCTGGACGAGAT
CATCGAGCAGATCAGCGAGTTCTCCAAGAGAGTGATCCTGGCCGACGCTAATCTGGACAAAGTGCTGTCC
GCCTACAACAAGCACCGGGATAAGCCCATCAGAGAGCAGGCCGAGAATATCATCCACCTGTTTACCCTGA
CCAATCTGGGAGCCCCTGCCGCCTTCAAGTACTTTGACACCACCATCGACCGGAAGAGGTACACCAGCAC
CAAAGAGGTGCTGGACGCCACCCTGATCCACCAGAGCATCACCGGCCTGTACGAGACACGGATCGACCTG
TCTCAGCTGGGAGGCGACAAAAGGCCGGCGGCCACGAAAAAGGCCGGCCAGGCAAAAAAGAAAAAGGAAT
TCGGCAGTGGAGAGGGCAGAGGAAGTCTGCTAACATGCGGTGACGTCGAGGAGAATCCTGGCCCAGTGAG
CAAGGGCGAGGAGCTGTTCACCGGGGTGGTGCCCATCCTGGTCGAGCTGGACGGCGACGTAAACGGCCAC
AAGTTCAGCGTGTCCGGCGAGGGCGAGGGCGATGCCACCTACGGCAAGCTGACCCTGAAGTTCATCTGCA
CCACCGGCAAGCTGCCCGTGCCCTGGCCCACCCTCGTGACCACCCTGACCTACGGCGTGCAGTGCTTCAG
CCGCTACCCCGACCACATGAAGCAGCACGACTTCTTCAAGTCCGCCATGCCCGAAGGCTACGTCCAGGAG
CGCACCATCTTCTTCAAGGACGACGGCAACTACAAGACCCGCGCCGAGGTGAAGTTCGAGGGCGACACCC
TGGTGAACCGCATCGAGCTGAAGGGCATCGACTTCAAGGAGGACGGCAACATCCTGGGGCACAAGCTGGA
GTACAACTACAACAGCCACAACGTCTATATCATGGCCGACAAGCAGAAGAACGGCATCAAGGTGAACTTC
AAGATCCGCCACAACATCGAGGACGGCAGCGTGCAGCTCGCCGACCACTACCAGCAGAACACCCCCATCG
GCGACGGCCCCGTGCTGCTGCCCGACAACCACTACCTGAGCACCCAGTCCGCCCTGAGCAAAGACCCCAA
CGAGAAGCGCGATCACATGGTCCTGCTGGAGTTCGTGACCGCCGCCGGGATCACTCTCGGCATGGACGAG
CTGTACAAGGAATTCTAACTAGAGCTCGCTGATCAGCCTCGACTGTGCCTTCTAGTTGCCAGCCATCTGT
TGTTTGCCCCTCCCCCGTGCCTTCCTTGACCCTGGAAGGTGCCACTCCCACTGTCCTTTCCTAATAAAAT
GAGGAAATTGCATCGCATTGTCTGAGTAGGTGTCATTCTATTCTGGGGGGTGGGGTGGGGCAGGACAGCA
AGGGGGAGGATTGGGAAGAGAATAGCAGGCATGCTGGGGAGCGGCCGCAGGAACCCCTAGTGATGGAGTT
GGCCACTCCCTCTCTGCGCGCTCGCTCGCTCACTGAGGCCGGGCGACCAAAGGTCGCCCGACGCCCGGGC
TTTGCCCGGGCGGCCTCAGTGAGCGAGCGAGCGCGCAGCTGCCTGCAGGGGCGCCTGATGCGGTATTTTC
TCCTTACGCATCTGTGCGGTATTTCACACCGCATA
[95 nt withheld, positions 5496-5590]
T
[46 nt withheld, positions 5592-5637]
C
[141 nt withheld, positions 5639-5779]
CCTTTGACGTTGGAGTCCACGTTCTTT
[37 nt withheld, positions 5807-5843]
ACTCTATCTCGGGCTATTCTTTTGATTTATAAGGGATTTTGCCGATTTCGGTCTATTGGTTAAAAAATGA
GCTGATTTAACAAAAATTTAACGCGAATTTTAACAAAATATTAACGTTTACAATTTTATGGTGCACTCTC
AGTACAATCTGCTCTGATGCCGCATAGTTAAGCCAGCCCCGACACCCGCCAACACCCGCTGACGCGCCCT
GACGGGCTTGTCTGCTCCCGGCATCCGCTTACAGACAAGCTGTGACCGTCTCCGGGAGCTGCATGTGTCA
GAGGTTTTCACCGTCATCACCGAAACGCGCGAGACGAAAGGGCCTCGTGATACGCCTATTTTTATAGGTT
AATGTCATGATAATAATGGTTTCTTAGACGTCAGGTGGCACTTTTCGGGGAAATGTGCGCGGAACCCCTA
TTTGTTTATTTTTCTAAATACATTCAAATATGTATCCGCTCATGAGACAATAACCCTGATAAATGCTTCA
ATAATATTGAAAAAGGAAGAGTATGAGTATTCAACATTTCCGTGTCGCCCTTATTCCCTTTTTTGCGGCA
TTTTGCCTTCCTGTTTTTGCTCACCCAGAAACGCTGGTGAAAGTAAAAGATGCTGAAGATCAGTTGGGTG
CACGAGTGGGTTACATCGAACTGGATCTCAACAGCGGTAAGATCCTTGAGAGTTTTCGCCCCGAAGAACG
TTTTCCAATGATGAGCACTTTTAAAGTTCTGCTATGTGGCGCGGTATTATCCCGTATTGACGCCGGGCAA
GAGCAACTCGGTCGCCGCATACACTATTCTCAGAATGACTTGGTTGAGTACTCACCAGTCACAGAAAAGC
ATCTTACGGATGGCATGACAGTAAGAGAATTATGCAGTGCTGCCATAACCATGAGTGATAACACTGCGGC
CAACTTACTTCTGACAACGATCGGAGGACCGAAGGAGCTAACCGCTTTTTTGCACAACATGGGGGATCAT
GTAACTCGCCTTGATCGTTGGGAACCGGAGCTGAATGAAGCCATACCAAACGACGAGCGTGACACCACGA
TGCCTGTAGCAATGGCAACAACGTTGCGCAAACTATTAACTGGCGAACTACTTACTCTAGCTTCCCGGCA
ACAATTAATAGACTGGATGGAGGCGGATAAAGTTGCAGGACCACTTCTGCGCTCGGCCCTTCCGGCTGGC
TGGTTTATTGCTGATAAATCTGGAGCCGGTGAGCGTGGAAGCCGCGGTATCATTGCAGCACTGGGGCCAG
ATGGTAAGCCCTCCCGTATCGTAGTTATCTACACGACGGGGAGTCAGGCAACTATGGATGAACGAAATAG
ACAGATCGCTGAGATAGGTGCCTCACTGATTAAGCATTGGTAACTGTCAGACCAAGTTTACTCATATATA
CTTTAGATTGATTTAAAACTTCATTTTTAATTTAAAAGGATCTAGGTGAAGATCCTTTTTGATAATCTCA
TGACCAAAATCCCTTAACGTGAGTTTTCGTTCCACTGAGCGTCAGACCCCGTAGAAAAGATCAAAGGATC
TTCTTGAGATCCTTTTTTTCTGCGCGTAATCTGCTGCTTGCAAACAAAAAAACCACCGCTACCAGCGGTG
GTTTGTTTGCCGGATCAAGAGCTACCAACTCTTTTTCCGAAGGTAACTGGCTTCAGCAGAGCGCAGATAC
CAAATACTGTTCTTCTAGTGTAGCCGTAGTTAGGCCACCACTTCAAGAACTCTGTAGCACCGCCTACATA
CCTCGCTCTGCTAATCCTGTTACCAGTGGCTGCTGCCAGTGGCGATAAGTCGTGTCTTACCGGGTTGGAC
TCAAGACGATAGTTACCGGATAAGGCGCAGCGGTCGGGCTGAACGGGGGGTTCGTGCACACAGCCCAGCT
TGGAGCGAACGACCTACACCGAACTGAGATACCTACAGCGTGAGCTATGAGAAAGCGCCACGCTTCCCGA
AGGGAGAAAGGCGGACAGGTATCCGGTAAGCGGCAGGGTCGGAACAGGAGAGCGCACGAGGGAGCTTCCA
GGGGGAAACGCCTGGTATCTTTATAGTCCTGTCGGGTTTCGCCACCTCTGACTTGAGCGTCGATTTTTGT
GATGCTCGTCAGGGGGGCGGAGCCTATGGAAAAACGCCAGCAACGCGGCCTTTTTACGGTTCCTGGCCTT
TTGCTGGCCTTTTGCTCACATGTGAGGGCCTATTTCCCATGATTCCTTCATATTTGCATATACGATACAA
GGCTGTTAGAGAGATAATTGGAATTAATTTGACTGTAAACACAAAGATATTAGTACAAAATACGTGACGT
AGAAAGTAATAATTTCTTGGGTAGTTTGCAGTTTTAAAATTATGTTTTAAAATGGACTATCATATGCTTA
CCGTAACTTGAAAGTATTTCGATTTCTTGGCTTTATATATCTTGTGGAAAGGACGAAACACCGAATTACT
ACTGAGTAAGAGCGTTTTAGAGCTAGAAATAGCAAGTTAAAATAAGGCTAGTCCGTTATCAACTTGAAAA
AGTGGCACCGAGTCGGTGCTTTTTTGTTTTAGAGCTAGAAATAGCAAGTTAAAATAAGGCTAGTCCGTTT
TTAGCGCGTGCGCCAATTCTGCAGACAAATGGCTCTAGAGGTACC
